>Addgene plasmid #154909 | GFP-MuTMC2truncated | addgene full sequence | sequence record 306870 | Addgene NGS Result
G
[124 nt withheld, positions 2-125]
C
[91 nt withheld, positions 127-217]
A
[49 nt withheld, positions 219-267]
CCTTTGACGTTGGAGTCCACGTTCTT
[37 nt withheld, positions 294-330]
ACCCTATCTCGGTCTATTCTTTTGATTTATAAGGGATTTTGCCGATTTCGGCCTATTGGTTAAAAAATGA
GCTGATTTAACAAAAATTTAACGCGAATTTTAACAAAATATTAACGCTTACAATTTAGGTGGCACTTTTC
GGGGAAATGTGCGCGGAACCCCTATTTGTTTATTTTTCTAAATACATTCAAATATGTATCCGCTCATGAG
ACAATAACCCTGATAAATGCTTCAATAATATTGAAAAAGGAAGAGTATGAGTATTCAACATTTCCGTGTC
GCCCTTATTCCCTTTTTTGCGGCATTTTGCCTTCCTGTTTTTGCTCACCCAGAAACGCTGGTGAAAGTAA
AAGATGCTGAAGATCAGTTGGGTGCACGAGTGGGTTACATCGAACTGGATCTCAACAGCGGTAAGATCCT
TGAGAGTTTTCGCCCCGAAGAACGTTTTCCAATGATGAGCACTTTTAAAGTTCTGCTATGTGGCGCGGTA
TTATCCCGTATTGACGCCGGGCAAGAGCAACTCGGTCGCCGCATACACTATTCTCAGAATGACTTGGTTG
AGTACTCACCAGTCACAGAAAAGCATCTTACGGATGGCATGACAGTAAGAGAATTATGCAGTGCTGCCAT
AACCATGAGTGATAACACTGCGGCCAACTTACTTCTGACAACGATCGGAGGACCGAAGGAGCTAACCGCT
TTTTTGCACAACATGGGGGATCATGTAACTCGCCTTGATCGTTGGGAACCGGAGCTGAATGAAGCCATAC
CAAACGACGAGCGTGACACCACGATGCCTGTAGCAATGGCAACAACGTTGCGCAAACTATTAACTGGCGA
ACTACTTACTCTAGCTTCCCGGCAACAATTAATAGACTGGATGGAGGCGGATAAAGTTGCAGGACCACTT
CTGCGCTCGGCCCTTCCGGCTGGCTGGTTTATTGCTGATAAATCTGGAGCCGGTGAGCGTGGGTCTCGCG
GTATCATTGCAGCACTGGGGCCAGATGGTAAGCCCTCCCGTATCGTAGTTATCTACACGACGGGGAGTCA
GGCAACTATGGATGAACGAAATAGACAGATCGCTGAGATAGGTGCCTCACTGATTAAGCATTGGTAACTG
TCAGACCAAGTTTACTCATATATACTTTAGATTGATTTAAAACTTCATTTTTAATTTAAAAGGATCTAGG
TGAAGATCCTTTTTGATAATCTCATGACCAAAATCCCTTAACGTGAGTTTTCGTTCCACTGAGCGTCAGA
CCCCGTAGAAAAGATCAAAGGATCTTCTTGAGATCCTTTTTTTCTGCGCGTAATCTGCTGCTTGCAAACA
AAAAAACCACCGCTACCAGCGGTGGTTTGTTTGCCGGATCAAGAGCTACCAACTCTTTTTCCGAAGGTAA
CTGGCTTCAGCAGAGCGCAGATACCAAATACTGTTCTTCTAGTGTAGCCGTAGTTAGGCCACCACTTCAA
GAACTCTGTAGCACCGCCTACATACCTCGCTCTGCTAATCCTGTTACCAGTGGCTGCTGCCAGTGGCGAT
AAGTCGTGTCTTACCGGGTTGGACTCAAGACGATAGTTACCGGATAAGGCGCAGCGGTCGGGCTGAACGG
GGGGTTCGTGCACACAGCCCAGCTTGGAGCGAACGACCTACACCGAACTGAGATACCTACAGCGTGAGCT
ATGAGAAAGCGCCACGCTTCCCGAAGGGAGAAAGGCGGACAGGTATCCGGTAAGCGGCAGGGTCGGAACA
GGAGAGCGCACGAGGGAGCTTCCAGGGGGAAACGCCTGGTATCTTTATAGTCCTGTCGGGTTTCGCCACC
TCTGACTTGAGCGTCGATTTTTGTGATGCTCGTCAGGGGGGCGGAGCCTATGGAAAAACGCCAGCAACGC
GGCCTTTTTACGGTTCCTGGCCTTTTGCTGGCCTTTTGCTCACATGTTCTTTCCTGCGTTATCCCCTGAT
TCTGTGGATAACCGTATTACCGCCTTTGAGTGAGCTGATACCGCTCGCCGCAGCCGAACGACCGAGCGCA
GCGAGTCAGTGAGCGAGGAAGCGGAAGAGCGCCTGATGCGGTATTTTCTCCTTACGCATCTGTGCGGTAT
TTCACACCGCATAGACCAGCCGCGTAACCTGGCAAAATCGGTTACGGTTGAGTAATAAATGGATGCCCTG
CGTAAGCGGGTGTGGGCGGACAATAAAGTCTTAAACTGAACAAAATAGATCTAAACTATGACAATAAAGT
CTTAAACTAGACAGAATAGTTGTAAACTGAAATCAGTCCAGTTATGCTGTGAAAAAGCATACTGGACTTT
TGTTATGGCTAAAGCAAACTCTTCATTTTCTGAAGTGCAAATTGCCCGTCGTATTAAAGAGGGGCGTGGC
CAAGGGCATGGTAAAGACTATATTCGCGGCGTTGTGACAATTTACCGAACAACTCCGCGGCCGGGAAGCC
GATCTCGGCTTGAACGAATTGTTAGGTGGCGGTACTTGGGTCGATATCAAAGTGCATCACTTCTTCCCGT
ATGCCCAACTTTGTATAGAGAGCCACTGCGGGATCGTCACCGTAATCTGCTTGCACGTAGATCACATAAG
CACCAAGCGCGTTGGCCTCATGCTTGAGGAGATTGATGAGCGCGGTGGCAATGCCCTGCCTCCGGTGCTC
GCCGGAGACTGCGAGATCATAGATATAGATCTCACTACGCGGCTGCTCAAACTTGGGCAGAACGTAAGCC
GCGAGAGCGCCAACAACCGCTTCTTGGTCGAAGGCAGCAAGCGCGATGAATGTCTTACTACGGAGCAAGT
TCCCGAGGTAATCGGAGTCCGGCTGATGTTGGGAGTAGGTGGCTACGTCTCCGAACTCACGACCGAAAAG
ATCAAGAGCAGCCCGCATGGATTTGACTTGGTCAGGGCCGAGCCTACATGTGCGAATGATGCCCATACTT
GAGCCACCTAACTTTGTTTTAGGGCGACTGCCCTGCTGCGTAACATCGTTGCTGCTGCGTAACATCGTTG
CTGCTCCATAACATCAAACATCGACCCACGGCGTAACGCGCTTGCTGCTTGGATGCCCGAGGCATAGACT
GTACAAAAAAACAGTCATAACAAGCCATGAAAACCGCCACTGCGCCGTTACCACCGCTGCGTTCGGTCAA
GGTTCTGGACCAGTTGCGTGAGCGCATACGCTACTTGCATTACAGTTTACGAACCGAACAGGCTTATGTC
AACTGGGTTCGTGCCTTCATCCGTTTCCACGGTGTGCGTCACCCGGCAACCTTGGGCAGCAGCGAAGTCG
AGGCATTTCTGTCCTGGCTGGCGAACGAGCGCAAGGTTTCGGTCTCCACGCATCGTCAGGCATTGGCGGC
CTTGCTGTTCTTCTACGGCAAGGTGCTGTGCACGGATCTGCCCTGGCTTCAGGAGATCGGAAGACCTCGG
CCGTCGCGGCGCTTGCCGGTGGTGCTGACCCCGGATGAAGTGGTTCGCATCCTCGGTTTTCTGGAAGGCG
AGCATCGTTTGTTCGCCCAGGACTCTAGCTATAGTTCTAGTGGTTGGCTACGTATACTCCGGAATATTAA
TAGATCATGGAGATAATTAAAATGATAACCATCTCGCAAATAAATAAGTATTTTACTGTTTTCGTAACAG
TTTTGTAATAAAAAAACCTATAAATATTCCGGATTATTCATACCGTCCCACCATCGGGCGCGGATCCGCC
ACCATGGGATCTCATCATCATCATCATCATCATCATGCAGCAAGTGCCTGGAGTCACCCCCAATTTGAAA
AAGGCGGCGGCTCCGGCGGAGGATCGGGCGGGAGTGCGTGGTCGCACCCCCAATTTGAAAAAGTCTCAAA
AGGAGAAGAATTGTTTACGGGAGTTGTTCCAATCCTTGTTGAACTTGATGGAGATGTTAACGGACATAAA
TTCTCTGTTTCTGGAGAAGGAGAAGGAGATGCAACATACGGAAAGCTAACGCTTAAATTCATCTGCACAA
CAGGAAAGCTCCCGGTCCCTTGGCCAACACTTGTTACAACACTTACATACGGAGTTCAGTGCTTCTCTCG
ATACCCAGATCATATGAAACAGCATGATTTCTTCAAATCTGCAATGCCAGAAGGATACGTTCAGGAACGA
ACAATCTTCTTCAAAGATGATGGAAACTACAAGACCCGTGCAGAAGTTAAATTCGAAGGAGATACACTTG
TTAACCGAATCGAACTTAAAGGAATCGATTTCAAAGAAGATGGAAACATCCTTGGACATAAACTTGAATA
CAACTACAACTCTCATAACGTTTACATCATGGCAGATAAACAGAAGAATGGCATCAAAGTTAACTTCAAG
ATTCGTCATAACATCGAAGATGGATCTGTTCAGCTTGCAGATCATTACCAGCAGAACACACCAATCGGAG
ATGGACCAGTTCTTCTTCCAGATAACCATTACCTTTCTACACAGTCTAAACTTTCTAAAGATCCAAACGA
GAAGAGGGACCATATGGTTCTTCTTGAGTTCGTTACAGCAGCAGGAATCACACTTGGAATGGATGAACTT
TACAAATCTGGACTTCGATCCGCAGCAGCAGGACTTGAAGTTCTATTTCAAGGACCAGAATTCCTTTACG
CATACAAGATGATGATGGCAAAGAAGTGGGTAAAGTTTAAGCGAGATTTCGATAACTTCAAGACCCAATG
CATCCCATGGGAAATGAAGATAAAGGAAGTTGAATCTCATTTCGGATCTTCTGTTGCATCTTACTTCATC
TTCCTTCGATGGATGTACGGAGTTAACCTTGTTCTATTTGGTCTTATCTTCGGACTTGTAATTATACCTG
AGAGATCTTCTAAACTTTCTCAGATGTCTTCTGGAACATGGCTTTACTTCGAACAGGAAGCATGGCTTGA
TGATCTTCAGCGAATGGCACGAAACGCAAACGAATCTACAGCAGATGGAGATGATGATAACTTCATCTTC
TCTTGGAAGATGTTTACATCTTGGGATTACCTTATCGGAAACCCAGAAACAGCAGATAACAAATTCGCAT
CTATCACAACATCTTTCAAAGAATCTATCGTTGATGAACAGGAATCTAACAAAGATGAGAATATACATCT
TCGACGATTCCTTCGAGTTCTTGCAAACGTTCTTATCATCTGCTGCCTTTGCGGATCTGGATACCTTATC
TACTTCGTTGTTAAACGATCTCAGACATTCTCTAAGATGCAGAATGTCGGATGGTACGAACGAAACGAAG
TTGAAATCGTTATGTCTCTTCTTGGAATGTTCTGCCCACCATTATTTGAGACAATCGCAGCACTTGAGAA
TTATCATCCACGAATCGGACTTAAATGGCAGCTTGGACGAATCTTCGCACTGTTCCTAGGTAACCTTTAC
ACATTCCTTCTTGCACTTATGGATGATGTTAACGAGAAGCTCGCGGAAGAAGATGTTGTTAAGAATATTA
CACATTGGACACTTCTTGGACATCATAACTCTTCTATGGGAAATAGTTCGAGCGCTACTCCACCGCCTCT
TGATCCAGCAGATGTTCCACGAGGACCATGCTGGGAAACAACAGTTGGAATCGAGTTCGTTCGACTTACA
GTTTCTGATATCCTTGTTACATACATCACAATCCTTGTTGGAGATTTCATCCGAGCATGCTTCGTTCGAT
TCGTTAACTACTGCTGGTGCTGGGATCTTGAAGCAGGATTCCCATCTTACGCAGAGTTCGATATCTCTGG
AAACGTTCTTGGACTTGTATTTAATCAGGGAATGATCTGGATGGGATCTTTCTACGCACCAGGACTTGTT
GGAATCAACGTTCTTCGACTTCTTACATCTATGTACTTCCAGTGCTGGGCAGTTATGTCTTCTAACGTTC
CACATGAACGAGTGTTTAAGGCATCTAAATCTAACAACTTCTACATGGGACTTCTTCTTCTTATCCTTTT
CCTTTCTCTTCTTCCAGTTGCATACACAATCATGTCTCTTCCACCATCTTTCGATTGCGGACCATTCTCT
GGAAAGAAGCGTATGTACGAAGTTATCCAGGAAACAATCGAACTTGATTTCCCACTGTTTGTCGCAAAGA
TCTTCTCTTACGTTGCAAACCCAGGATTGATAATACCCGCTATTCTTCTTATGGTTTAAAAGCTTGTCGA
GAAGTACTAGAGGATCATAATCAGCCATACCACATTTGTAGAGGTTTTACTTGCTTTAAAAAACCTCCCA
CACCTCCCCCTGAACCTGAAACATAAAATGAATGCAATTGTTGTTGTTAACTTGTTTATTGCAGCTTATA
ATGGTTACAAATAAAGCAATAGCATCACAAATTTCACAAATAAAGCATTTTTTTCACTGCATTCTAGTTG
TGGTTTGTCCAAACTCATCAATGTATCTTATCATGTCTGGATCTGATCACTGCTTGAGCCTAGGAGATCC
GAACCAGATAAGTGAAATCTAGTTCCAAACTATTTTGTCATTTTTAATTTTCGTATTAGCTTACGACGCT
ACACCCAGTTCCCATCTATTTTGTCACTCTTCCCTAAATAATCCTTAAAAACTCCATTTCCACCCCTCCC
AGTTCCCAACTATTTTGTCCGCCCACAGCGGGGCATTTTTCTTCCTGTTATGTTTTTAATCAAACATCCT
GCCAACTCCATGTGACAAACCGTCATCTTCGGCTACTTTTTCTCTGTCACAGAATGAAAATTTTTCTGTC
ATCTCTTCGTTATTAATGTTTGTAATTGACTGAATATCAACGCTTATTTGCAGCCTGAATGGCGAATGG
Features (pLannotate 1.2.2; 17 found; start..end, strand, type, name):
      2..456     +  rep_origin     f1 ori (sequence partly withheld): f1 bacteriophage origin of replication; arrow indicates direction of (+) strand synthesis
    482..586     +  promoter       AmpR promoter: bla
    587..1447    +  CDS            AmpR: β-lactamase; bla; confers resistance to ampicillin, carbenicillin, and related antibiotics
   1618..2206    +  rep_origin     ori: high-copy-number ColE1/pMB1/pBR322/pUC origin of replication
   2392..2443    -  misc_feature   bom (fragment): basis of mobility region from pBR322
   2511..2735    -  mobile_element Tn7R: mini-Tn7 element (right end of the Tn7 transposon) Tn7
   2802..3335    -  CDS            GmR: gentamycin acetyltransferase; aacC1; confers resistance to gentamycin
   3524..3552    -  promoter       Pc promoter: intI1 (promoter lies within the coding sequence); class 1 integron promoter
   3530..3877    -  CDS            YPR2_ECOLX (fragment): Protein predicted: Swiss-Prot protein existence level 4. From Escherichia coli.
   3904..3995    +  promoter       polyhedrin promoter: polh from Autographa californica; promoter for the baculovirus polyhedrin gene
   4059..4077    +  CDS            capTEV™ (fragment): composite tag for in vivo biotinylation, TEV protease cleavage, and 6xHis tagging
   4173..4886    +  CDS            mEGFP: mEGFP is a basic (constitutively fluorescent) green fluorescent protein published in 2002, derived from Aequorea victoria. It has moderate acid sensitivity.
   4944..6473    +  CDS            Tmc2 (fragment): TMC2_MOUSE - Experimental evidence at protein level: Swiss-Prot protein existence level 1. Probable ion channel required for the normal function of cochlear hair cells (By similarity). Component of the hair cell's mechanotransduction (MET) machinery. Involved in mechanosensitive responses of the hair cells (By similarity). From Mus musculus (Mouse).
   6503..6586    +  CDS            large T antigen (fragment): large T antigen from SV40 (simian virus 40)
   6609..6743    +  polyA_signal   SV40 poly(A) signal: SV40 polyadenylation signal
   6772..6937    -  mobile_element Tn7L: mini-Tn7 element (left end of the Tn7 transposon) Tn7
   7100..7116    +  CDS            lacZα (fragment): LacZα fragment of β-galactosidase; lacZ fragment
