[The description below was written by a language model from this plasmid's Addgene catalogue record and pLannotate feature annotations shown in this document.]
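Description:
GFP-MuTMC2truncated is a baculovirus donor plasmid built on the pFastBac-1 backbone for producing a truncated TMC2 protein from the budgerigar (Melopsittacus undulatus) in insect cells. It is propagated in E. coli through a high-copy ColE1/pUC-type origin with ampicillin selection (AmpR under its own bla promoter), and it also carries an f1 origin. The expression cassette sits between the Tn7R and Tn7L mini-Tn7 ends together with a gentamicin resistance gene driven by the Pc integron promoter. This arrangement lets the whole segment be transposed into a bacmid in a suitable E. coli host, giving recombinant baculovirus DNA for transfecting insect cells.

Within the transposable region, the strong late polyhedrin promoter from Autographa californica drives a single fusion open reading frame that is terminated by the SV40 polyadenylation signal. According to the record, the fusion begins with an N-terminal eight-histidine tag and EGFP supplied by the backbone, followed by the TMC2 coding region lacking residues 1–179 and 691–716. The protease cleavage site between tag and target has been changed to an HRV 3C site, so the His-EGFP portion can be removed after purification. The automated annotation labels the fluorescent protein as mEGFP, reads a short histidine stretch as a capTEV fragment, and matches the insert to mouse Tmc2. The last of these reflects homology rather than origin, since the catalogue describes a synthetic sequence encoding the avian protein. The HRV 3C site itself is not annotated in the feature table.

The construct is intended for expression and purification of this channel protein. The EGFP fusion allows expression and sample behaviour to be followed by fluorescence, and the histidine tag supports affinity capture.
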