Addgene plasmid #154909: GFP-MuTMC2truncated
Purpose: For the expression and purification of the truncated TMC2 protein from Melopsittacus undulates. The protease cleavage site was replaced with the HRV 3C site.
Depositing lab: Motoyuki Hattori. Depositing organization: Fudan University. Publication: TMC1 and TMC2 Proteins Are Pore-Forming Subunits of Mechanosensitive Ion Channels. Jia Y, Zhao Y, Kusakizako T, Wang Y, Pan C, Zhang Y, Nureki O, Hattori M, Yan Z. Neuron. 2020 Jan 22;105(2):310-321.e3. doi: 10.1016/j.neuron.2019.10.017. Epub 2019 Nov 21. PubMed 31761710.
Backbone
  Vector backbone: pFastBac-1
  Vector type: Insect Expression
Growth in bacteria
  Bacterial resistance: Ampicillin, 100 μg/mL
  Growth temperature: 37°C
  Growth strain: DH5alpha
  Copy number: High Copy
Gene/Insert
  Gene/Insert name: GFP-MuTMC2truncated
  Species: Synthetic
  Mutation: Truncations of the residues 1-179 and 691-716
  Tag / fusion protein: 8histidine-EGFP (N terminal on backbone)
  Cloning method: Restriction Enzyme; 5′ cloning site EcoRI (unknown if destroyed); 3′ cloning site HindII (unknown if destroyed)
  Sequencing primers: 5′ unknown
Terms and licenses: Academic/Nonprofit Terms; Industry Terms: Not Available to Industry
How to cite: GFP-MuTMC2truncated was a gift from Motoyuki Hattori (Addgene plasmid # 154909 ; http://n2t.net/addgene:154909 ; RRID:Addgene_154909)
