>Addgene plasmid #154909 | GFP-MuTMC2truncated | depositor partial sequence | sequence record 299852 | MuTMC2truncated
CTTTACGCATACAAGATGATGATGGCAAAGAAGTGGGTAAAGTTTAAGCGAGATTTCGATAACTTCAAGA
CCCAATGCATCCCATGGGAAATGAAGATAAAGGAAGTTGAATCTCATTTCGGATCTTCTGTTGCATCTTA
CTTCATCTTCCTTCGATGGATGTACGGAGTTAACCTTGTTCTATTTGGTCTTATCTTCGGACTTGTAATT
ATACCTGAGAGATCTTCTAAACTTTCTCAGATGTCTTCTGGAACATGGCTTTACTTCGAACAGGAAGCAT
GGCTTGATGATCTTCAGCGAATGGCACGAAACGCAAACGAATCTACAGCAGATGGAGATGATGATAACTT
CATCTTCTCTTGGAAGATGTTTACATCTTGGGATTACCTTATCGGAAACCCAGAAACAGCAGATAACAAA
TTCGCATCTATCACAACATCTTTCAAAGAATCTATCGTTGATGAACAGGAATCTAACAAAGATGAGAATA
TACATCTTCGACGATTCCTTCGAGTTCTTGCAAACGTTCTTATCATCTGCTGCCTTTGCGGATCTGGATA
CCTTATCTACTTCGTTGTTAAACGATCTCAGACATTCTCTAAGATGCAGAATGTCGGATGGTACGAACGA
AACGAAGTTGAAATCGTTATGTCTCTTCTTGGAATGTTCTGCCCACCATTATTTGAGACAATCGCAGCAC
TTGAGAATTATCATCCACGAATCGGACTTAAATGGCAGCTTGGACGAATCTTCGCACTGTTCCTAGGTAA
CCTTTACACATTCCTTCTTGCACTTATGGATGATGTTAACGAGAAGCTCGCGGAAGAAGATGTTGTTAAG
AATATTACACATTGGACACTTCTTGGACATCATAACTCTTCTATGGGAAATAGTTCGAGCGCTACTCCAC
CGCCTCTTGATCCAGCAGATGTTCCACGAGGACCATGCTGGGAAACAACAGTTGGAATCGAGTTCGTTCG
ACTTACAGTTTCTGATATCCTTGTTACATACATCACAATCCTTGTTGGAGATTTCATCCGAGCATGCTTC
GTTCGATTCGTTAACTACTGCTGGTGCTGGGATCTTGAAGCAGGATTCCCATCTTACGCAGAGTTCGATA
TCTCTGGAAACGTTCTTGGACTTGTATTTAATCAGGGAATGATCTGGATGGGATCTTTCTACGCACCAGG
ACTTGTTGGAATCAACGTTCTTCGACTTCTTACATCTATGTACTTCCAGTGCTGGGCAGTTATGTCTTCT
AACGTTCCACATGAACGAGTGTTTAAGGCATCTAAATCTAACAACTTCTACATGGGACTTCTTCTTCTTA
TCCTTTTCCTTTCTCTTCTTCCAGTTGCATACACAATCATGTCTCTTCCACCATCTTTCGATTGCGGACC
ATTCTCTGGAAAGAAGCGTATGTACGAAGTTATCCAGGAAACAATCGAACTTGATTTCCCACTGTTTGTC
GCAAAGATCTTCTCTTACGTTGCAAACCCAGGATTGATAATACCCGCTATTCTTCTTATGGTTTAA
